Addgene plasmid #230159: AiP13635 - pAAV-AiE0387m-minBG-SYFP2-P2A-3XFLAG-10aa-H2B-WPRE3-BGHpA (Alias: CN3635)
Purpose: AiE0387m is an enhancer sequence, designed to drive AAV-mediated transgene expression in specific populations of brain cells
Depositing lab: Allen Institute for Brain Science & Boaz Levi. Depositing organization: Allen Institute. Publication: A suite of enhancer AAVs and transgenic mouse lines for genetic access to cortical cell types. Ben-Simon Y, Hooper M, Narayan S, Daigle TL, Dwivedi D, Way SW, Oster A, Stafford DA, Mich JK, Taormina MJ, Martinez RA, Opitz-Araya X, Roth JR, Alexander JR, Allen S, Amster A, Arbuckle J, Ayala A, Baker PM, Bakken TE, Barcelli T, Barta S, Bendrick J, Bertagnolli D, Bielstein C, Bishwakarma P, Bowlus J, Boyer G, Brouner K, Casian B, Casper T, Chakka AB, Chakrabarty R, Chance RK, Chavan S, Clark M, Colbert K, Collman F, Daniel S, Departee M, DiValentin P, Donadio N, Dotson N, Egdorf T, Fliss T, Gabitto M, Garcia J, Gary A, Gasperini M, Gloe J, Goldy J, Gore BB, Graybuck L, Greisman N, Haeseleer F, Halterman C, Haradon Z, Hastings SD, Helback O, Ho W, Hockemeyer D, Huang C, Huff S, Hunker A, Johansen N, Jones D, Juneau Z, Kalmbach B, Kannan M, Khem S, Kussick E, Kutsal R, Larsen R, Lee C, Lee AY, Leibly M, Lenz GH, Li S, Liang E, Lusk N, Madigan Z, Malloy J, Malone J, McCue R, Melchor J, Mollenkopf T, Moosman S, Morin E, Newman D, Ng L, Ngo K, Omstead V, Otto S, Oyama A, Pena N, Pham T, Phillips E, Pom CA, Potekhina L, Ransford S, Ray PL, Rette D, Reynoldson C, Rimorin C, Rocha D, Ruiz A, Sanchez REA, Sawyer L, Sedeno-Cortes A, Sevigny JP, Shapovalova N, Shepard N, Shulga L, Sigler AR, Siverts L, Soliman S, Somasundaram S, Staats B, Stewart K, Szelenyi E, Tieu M, Trader C, Tran A, van Velthoven CTJ, Walker M, Wang Y, Weed N, Wirthlin M, Wood T, Wynalda B, Yao Z, Zhou T, Ariza J, Dee N, Reding M, Ronellenfitch K, Mufti S, Sunkin SM, Smith KA, Esposito L, Waters J, Thyagarajan B, Yao S, Lein ES, Zeng H, Levi BP, Ngai J, Ting JT, Tasic B. Cell. 2025 May 16:S0092-8674(25)00513-6. doi: 10.1016/j.cell.2025.05.002. PubMed 40403729.
Backbone
  Vector backbone: pAAV2
  Vector type: AAV
Growth in bacteria
  Bacterial resistance: Ampicillin, 100 μg/mL
  Growth temperature: 37°C
  Growth strain: NEB Stable
  Copy number: High Copy
Gene/Insert
  Gene/Insert name: SYFP2-P2A-3XFLAG-10aa-H2B
  Species: Synthetic
  Promoter: minBG
  Cloning method: Gibson Cloning
Terms and licenses: Academic/Nonprofit Terms; Industry Terms: Not Available to Industry
How to cite: AiP13635 - pAAV-AiE0387m-minBG-SYFP2-P2A-3XFLAG-10aa-H2B-WPRE3-BGHpA (Alias: CN3635) was a gift from Allen Institute for Brain Science & Boaz Levi (Addgene plasmid # 230159 ; http://n2t.net/addgene:230159 ; RRID:Addgene_230159)
