[The description below was written by a language model from this plasmid's Addgene catalogue record and pLannotate feature annotations shown in this document.]
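Description:
AiP13635 (alias CN3635) is an AAV transfer plasmid built on a pAAV2 backbone, about 5.3 kb in the sequenced record, and intended for packaging a recombinant AAV genome that reports the activity of a candidate brain enhancer. It is maintained in bacteria as a high-copy plasmid through a ColE1/pUC-type origin and selected with ampicillin via the β-lactamase gene and its promoter. An f1 phage origin is also present. The expression cassette sits between AAV2 inverted terminal repeats, which supply the signals for genome replication and encapsidation. The annotation detects one complete ITR downstream of the cassette and only short fragments of the upstream one, which may reflect the difficulty of sequencing and annotating these structured repeats.

The payload begins with the enhancer AiE0387m placed upstream of the minimal beta-globin promoter (minBG). Neither element was picked up by the automated annotation, but both presumably lie in the unannotated stretch between the left ITR and the reporter. The minimal promoter has little activity alone, so transcription should depend on the enhancer, which is designed to direct expression to specific populations of brain cells; the record does not say which ones. The transcript encodes SYFP2, a fast-maturing monomeric yellow fluorescent protein, followed by a P2A self-cleaving peptide and a 3xFLAG tag joined through a 10-amino-acid linker to human histone H2B. This yields soluble fluorescence that fills labelled cells plus a separate nuclear, chromatin-bound epitope tag, an arrangement suited to antibody detection or handling of labelled nuclei. A shortened WPRE (WPRE3) and the bovine growth hormone polyadenylation signal enhance expression and terminate the transcript while conserving packaging capacity. The plasmid belongs to a suite of enhancer AAVs for genetic access to cortical cell types.
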