Features (pLannotate 1.2.2; 16 found; start..end, strand, type, name):
     12..39      +  repeat_region  AAV2 ITR (fragment): inverted terminal repeat of adeno-associated virus serotype 2 inverted
     68..95      +  repeat_region  AAV2 ITR (fragment): inverted terminal repeat of adeno-associated virus serotype 2 inverted
    736..1452    +  CDS            SYFP2: SYFP2 is a basic (constitutively fluorescent) yellow fluorescent protein published in 2006, derived from Aequorea victoria. It is reported to be a very rapidly-maturing monomer with moderate acid sensitivity.
   1531..1596    +  CDS            3xFLAG: three tandem FLAG® epitope tags, followed by an enterokinase cleavage site
   1627..2004    +  CDS            H2B: human histone H2B; HIST1H2BJ
   2038..2195    +  misc_feature   WPRE (fragment): woodchuck hepatitis virus posttranscriptional regulatory element
   2201..2281    +  misc_feature   WPRE (fragment): woodchuck hepatitis virus posttranscriptional regulatory element
   2298..2409    +  polyA_signal   bGH poly(A) signal: bovine growth hormone polyadenylation signal
   2527..2667    +  repeat_region  AAV2 ITR: inverted terminal repeat of adeno-associated virus serotype 2 inverted
   2672..2723    -  misc_feature   bom (fragment): basis of mobility region from pBR322
   2742..3197    +  rep_origin     f1 ori (sequence partly withheld): f1 bacteriophage origin of replication; arrow indicates direction of (+) strand synthesis
   3198..3247    -  misc_feature   bom (fragment): basis of mobility region from pBR322
   3349..3384    -  CDS            rop (fragment): Rop protein, which maintains plasmids at low copy number; rop
   3479..3583    +  promoter       AmpR promoter: bla
   3584..4444    +  CDS            AmpR: β-lactamase; bla; confers resistance to ampicillin, carbenicillin, and related antibiotics
   4615..5203    +  rep_origin     ori: high-copy-number ColE1/pMB1/pBR322/pUC origin of replication
>Addgene plasmid #230159 | AiP13635 - pAAV-AiE0387m-minBG-SYFP2-P2A-3XFLAG-10aa-H2B-WPRE3-BGHpA (Alias: CN3635) | addgene full sequence | sequence record 461884 | Addgene NGS Result
CCTGCAGGCAGCTGCGCGCTCGCTCGCTCACTGAGGCCGCCCGGGCGTCGGGCGACCTTTGGTCGCCCGG
CCTCAGTGAGCGAGCGAGCGCGCAGAGAGGGAGTGGCCAACTCCATCACTAGGGGTTCCTGCGGCCGCAC
GCGTTGGCTCTGGCAAAGGATGGAGATTTTTTTTTTAACCTATTCTTTTGAGAATAAGGAGGGTCTTTGT
TTCTCTTCCCTGGGAACCGAGCAGCCCCTTTCTCTGAGGGTAGAGTTGGGGCATGGCTCAGCAGAACGAC
AGTCATCCTGGCTAGTAAGACTCAGAGGCTGGCCTTCAAAGGCTTGAGCTCCTGGGTGACTGAGCAGTGG
AGAAACAGAATCCTGCCCTTGAATTGCTCCCCAGGCGGGCTTTATGCAGTCTGGGGAAGCAAGGGATGCC
CTGTGATTCTTAAAGAAACTGGTATAATTTTGCACTGCATAGCAGACTCCCAAGACACACAGCCTTTTCC
AGGAGGAGTTCCTTAGAGGGGAAGGGGATAGGTTGCAATGGTCTGCTTAGCCTCCCGAAGGCTGCAGAAG
CTGCTAAGACAGGGGTAACTGAAAGATAGACTCTGTGAGGTTGAACAGCAATCTTTATGACCTGACCCCC
TAGGCAGAGCTCGGGCTGGGCATAAAAGTCAGGGCAGAGCCATCTATTGCTTACATTTGCTTCTGGGATC
CAGATCTTTCGAAGCTAGCGCTACCGGTCGCCACCATGGTCTCCAAGGGCGAGGAGCTGTTCACCGGGGT
GGTGCCCATCCTGGTCGAGCTGGACGGCGATGTCAACGGCCACAAGTTCAGCGTGTCCGGCGAGGGCGAG
GGCGATGCCACCTACGGCAAGCTGACCCTGAAGCTGATCTGCACCACCGGCAAGCTGCCCGTGCCCTGGC
CCACCCTCGTGACCACCCTGGGCTACGGCGTGCAGTGCTTCGCCCGCTACCCCGACCACATGAAGCAGCA
CGACTTCTTCAAGTCCGCCATGCCCGAAGGCTACGTCCAGGAGCGCACCATCTTCTTCAAAGACGACGGC
AACTACAAGACCCGCGCCGAGGTGAAGTTCGAGGGCGACACCCTGGTGAACCGCATCGAGCTGAAGGGCA
TCGACTTCAAGGAGGACGGCAACATCCTGGGGCACAAGCTGGAGTACAACTACAACAGCCACAACGTCTA
TATCACCGCCGACAAGCAGAAGAACGGCATCAAGGCCAACTTCAAGATCCGCCACAACATCGAGGACGGC
GGCGTGCAGCTCGCCGACCACTACCAGCAGAACACCCCCATCGGCGACGGCCCCGTGCTGCTGCCCGACA
ACCACTACCTGAGCTACCAGTCCAAGCTGAGCAAAGACCCCAACGAGAAGCGCGATCACATGGTCCTGCT
GGAGTTCGTGACCGCCGCCGGGATCACTCTCGGCATGGACGAGCTGTACAAGGGCTCTGGTGCTACCAAC
TTCTCACTGTTGAAACAGGCAGGGGATGTAGAGGAGAATCCAGGGCCTGGTGCTAGTGGAGACTACAAAG
ACCATGACGGAGATTATAAAGATCATGACATCGATTACAAGGATGACGATGACAAGTCCGGACTCAGATC
TGGAGGCTCCGGAGGCCCAGAGCCAGCGAAGTCTGCTCCCGCCCCGAAAAAGGGCTCCAAGAAGGCGGTG
ACTAAGGCGCAGAAGAAAGGCGGCAAGAAGCGCAAGCGCAGCCGCAAGGAGAGCTATTCCATCTATGTGT
ACAAGGTTCTGAAGCAGGTCCACCCTGACACCGGCATTTCGTCCAAGGCCATGGGCATCATGAATTCGTT
TGTGAACGACATTTTCGAGCGCATCGCAGGAGAGGCTTCCCGCCTGGCGCATTACAACAAGCGCTCGACC
ATCACCTCCCGGGAGATCCAGACGGCCGTGCGCCTGCTGCTGCCTGGGGAGTTGGCCAAGCACGCCGTGT
CCGAGGGTACTAAGGCCATCACCAAGTACACCAGCGCTAAGTAATGAGGCGCGCCGCGGCCGCGAATTCG
ATATCATAATCAACCTCTGGATTACAAAATTTGTGAAAGATTGACTGGTATTCTTAACTATGTTGCTCCT
TTTACGCTATGTGGATACGCTGCTTTAATGCCTTTGTATCATGCTATTGCTTCCCGTATGGCTTTCATTT
TCTCCTCCTTGTATAAATCCTGGTTAGTTCTTGCCACGGCGGAACTCATCGCCGCCTGCCTTGCCCGCTG
CTGGACAGGGGCTCGGCTGTTGGGCACTGACAATTCCGTGGCTCGAGAGATCTTCGACTGTGCCTTCTAG
TTGCCAGCCATCTGTTGTTTGCCCCTCCCCCGTGCCTTCCTTGACCCTGGAAGGTGCCACTCCCACTGTC
CTTTCCTAATAAAATGAGGAAATTGCATCGCATTGTCTGAGTAGGTGTCATTCTATTCTGGGGGGTGGGG
TGGGGCAGGACAGCAAGGGGGAGGATTGGGAAGACAATAGCAGGCATGAGATCTCACGTGCGGACCGAGC
GGCCGCAGGAACCCCTAGTGATGGAGTTGGCCACTCCCTCTCTGCGCGCTCGCTCGCTCACTGAGGCCGG
GCGACCAAAGGTCGCCCGACGCCCGGGCTTTGCCCGGGCGGCCTCAGTGAGCGAGCGAGCGCGCAGCTGC
CTGCAGGGGCGCCTGATGCGGTATTTTCTCCTTACGCATCTGTGCGGTATTTCACACCGCATA
[95 nt withheld, positions 2724-2818]
T
[46 nt withheld, positions 2820-2865]
C
[141 nt withheld, positions 2867-3007]
CCTTTGACGTTGGAGTCCACGTTCTTT
[37 nt withheld, positions 3035-3071]
ACTCTATCTCGGGCTATTCTTTTGATTTATAAGGGATTTTGCCGATTTCGGTCTATTGGTTAAAAAATGA
GCTGATTTAACAAAAATTTAACGCGAATTTTAACAAAATATTAACGTTTACAATTTTATGGTGCACTCTC
AGTACAATCTGCTCTGATGCCGCATAGTTAAGCCAGCCCCGACACCCGCCAACACCCGCTGACGCGCCCT
GACGGGCTTGTCTGCTCCCGGCATCCGCTTACAGACAAGCTGTGACCGTCTCCGGGAGCTGCATGTGTCA
GAGGTTTTCACCGTCATCACCGAAACGCGCGAGACGAAAGGGCCTCGTGATACGCCTATTTTTATAGGTT
AATGTCATGATAATAATGGTTTCTTAGACGTCAGGTGGCACTTTTCGGGGAAATGTGCGCGGAACCCCTA
TTTGTTTATTTTTCTAAATACATTCAAATATGTATCCGCTCATGAGACAATAACCCTGATAAATGCTTCA
ATAATATTGAAAAAGGAAGAGTATGAGTATTCAACATTTCCGTGTCGCCCTTATTCCCTTTTTTGCGGCA
TTTTGCCTTCCTGTTTTTGCTCACCCAGAAACGCTGGTGAAAGTAAAAGATGCTGAAGATCAGTTGGGTG
CACGAGTGGGTTACATCGAACTGGATCTCAACAGCGGTAAGATCCTTGAGAGTTTTCGCCCCGAAGAACG
TTTTCCAATGATGAGCACTTTTAAAGTTCTGCTATGTGGCGCGGTATTATCCCGTATTGACGCCGGGCAA
GAGCAACTCGGTCGCCGCATACACTATTCTCAGAATGACTTGGTTGAGTACTCACCAGTCACAGAAAAGC
ATCTTACGGATGGCATGACAGTAAGAGAATTATGCAGTGCTGCCATAACCATGAGTGATAACACTGCGGC
CAACTTACTTCTGACAACGATCGGAGGACCGAAGGAGCTAACCGCTTTTTTGCACAACATGGGGGATCAT
GTAACTCGCCTTGATCGTTGGGAACCGGAGCTGAATGAAGCCATACCAAACGACGAGCGTGACACCACGA
TGCCTGTAGCAATGGCAACAACGTTGCGCAAACTATTAACTGGCGAACTACTTACTCTAGCTTCCCGGCA
ACAATTAATAGACTGGATGGAGGCGGATAAAGTTGCAGGACCACTTCTGCGCTCGGCCCTTCCGGCTGGC
TGGTTTATTGCTGATAAATCTGGAGCCGGTGAGCGTGGGTCTCGCGGTATCATTGCAGCACTGGGGCCAG
ATGGTAAGCCCTCCCGTATCGTAGTTATCTACACGACGGGGAGTCAGGCAACTATGGATGAACGAAATAG
ACAGATCGCTGAGATAGGTGCCTCACTGATTAAGCATTGGTAACTGTCAGACCAAGTTTACTCATATATA
CTTTAGATTGATTTAAAACTTCATTTTTAATTTAAAAGGATCTAGGTGAAGATCCTTTTTGATAATCTCA
TGACCAAAATCCCTTAACGTGAGTTTTCGTTCCACTGAGCGTCAGACCCCGTAGAAAAGATCAAAGGATC
TTCTTGAGATCCTTTTTTTCTGCGCGTAATCTGCTGCTTGCAAACAAAAAAACCACCGCTACCAGCGGTG
GTTTGTTTGCCGGATCAAGAGCTACCAACTCTTTTTCCGAAGGTAACTGGCTTCAGCAGAGCGCAGATAC
CAAATACTGTTCTTCTAGTGTAGCCGTAGTTAGGCCACCACTTCAAGAACTCTGTAGCACCGCCTACATA
CCTCGCTCTGCTAATCCTGTTACCAGTGGCTGCTGCCAGTGGCGATAAGTCGTGTCTTACCGGGTTGGAC
TCAAGACGATAGTTACCGGATAAGGCGCAGCGGTCGGGCTGAACGGGGGGTTCGTGCACACAGCCCAGCT
TGGAGCGAACGACCTACACCGAACTGAGATACCTACAGCGTGAGCTATGAGAAAGCGCCACGCTTCCCGA
AGGGAGAAAGGCGGACAGGTATCCGGTAAGCGGCAGGGTCGGAACAGGAGAGCGCACGAGGGAGCTTCCA
GGGGGAAACGCCTGGTATCTTTATAGTCCTGTCGGGTTTCGCCACCTCTGACTTGAGCGTCGATTTTTGT
GATGCTCGTCAGGGGGGCGGAGCCTATGGAAAAACGCCAGCAACGCGGCCTTTTTACGGTTCCTGGCCTT
TTGCTGGCCTTTTGCTCACATGT
